Addgene plasmid #196891: pCAG-lox-inv[Talpha1-iCre-pA]-lox-2xHA-hCentrin1
Purpose: Neuron-specific expression of human (h)Centrin fused to 2xHA-tags
Depositing lab: Frank Bradke. Depositing organization: Deutsches Zentrum fuer Neurodegenerative Erkrankungen (DZNE). Publication: Centrosomal microtubule nucleation regulates radial migration of projection neurons independently of polarization in the developing brain. Vinopal S, Dupraz S, Alfadil E, Pietralla T, Bendre S, Stiess M, Falk S, Camargo Ortega G, Maghelli N, Tolic IM, Smejkal J, Gotz M, Bradke F. Neuron. 2023 Apr 19;111(8):1241-1263.e16. doi: 10.1016/j.neuron.2023.01.020. Epub 2023 Feb 15. PubMed 36796357.
Backbone
  Vector backbone: pCAG-lox
  Backbone size w/o insert (bp): 7549
  Vector type: Mammalian Expression, Cre/Lox
Growth in bacteria
  Bacterial resistance: Ampicillin, 100 μg/mL
  Growth temperature: 37°C
  Growth strain: DH5alpha
  Copy number: High Copy
Gene/Insert
  Gene/Insert name: 2xHA-hCentrin1
  Species: H. sapiens (human)
  Insert size (bp): 603
  Entrez Gene: CETN1 (a.k.a. CEN1, CETN)
  Promoter: Quimeric CAG
  Cloning method: Gibson Cloning
  Sequencing primers: 5′ pCAG forward (5'-GCAACGTGCTGGTTATTGTG-3'); 3′ M13_ (-20) forward primer (5'-GTAAAACGACGGCCAGT-3')
Terms and licenses: Academic/Nonprofit Terms; Industry Terms: Not Available to Industry
How to cite: pCAG-lox-inv[Talpha1-iCre-pA]-lox-2xHA-hCentrin1 was a gift from Frank Bradke (Addgene plasmid # 196891 ; http://n2t.net/addgene:196891 ; RRID:Addgene_196891)
