[The description below was written by a language model from this plasmid's Addgene catalogue record and pLannotate feature annotations shown in this document.]
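Description:
pCAG-lox-inv[Talpha1-iCre-pA]-lox-2xHA-hCentrin1 is an 8.2 kb mammalian expression plasmid with a built-in, self-excising Cre/lox switch, designed to restrict expression of HA-tagged human Centrin1 (CETN1) to neurons. It is propagated in E. coli as a high-copy plasmid through a ColE1/pUC-type origin with ampicillin selection (AmpR). It also carries an f1 origin and cloning-vector remnants: lac promoter/operator, lacZα and lacI fragments, and a T7 promoter. No mammalian selection marker is annotated, which is consistent with transient delivery.

The expression unit begins with the composite CAG promoter (CMV enhancer, chicken β-actin promoter and chimeric intron). Downstream lies a cassette flanked by two loxP sites that are annotated in the same orientation, so Cre would excise the intervening DNA rather than invert it. Inside, on the opposite strand to CAG, are a Cre coding sequence (iCre, per the name) and a rabbit β-globin poly(A) signal. The roughly 1.1 kb unannotated stretch upstream of Cre in its reading direction presumably holds the Talpha1 promoter named in the construct, which is generally known as a neuron-specific α-tubulin promoter, although the feature table does not label it. After the second loxP come the HA tags (annotated as a 3xHA fragment, 2xHA by name), the CETN1 open reading frame and a bGH poly(A) signal.

The apparent logic is that the floxed cassette separates CAG from the tagged Centrin1. In neurons, Talpha1 drives iCre, which deletes its own cassette and places 2xHA-Centrin1 directly under the strong CAG promoter. The stated purpose is neuron-specific expression of this fusion. Because Centrin1 is a centrosomal protein, the fusion would serve as an epitope-tagged centriole/centrosome marker. The associated work concerns centrosomal microtubule nucleation and migration of projection neurons in the developing brain.
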