Features (pLannotate 1.2.2; 21 found; start..end, strand, type, name):
      6..385     +  enhancer       CMV enhancer: human cytomegalovirus immediate early enhancer
    387..664     +  promoter       chicken β-actin promoter: No description available
    665..1681    +  intron         chimeric intron: chimera between introns from chicken β-actin and rabbit β-globin
   1694..1712    +  promoter       T7 promoter: promoter for bacteriophage T7 RNA polymerase
   1741..1774    -  protein_bind   loxP: Cre-mediated recombination occurs in the 8-bp core sequence (GCATACAT). Cre recombinase
   2130..2185    -  polyA_signal   β-globin poly(A) signal: rabbit β-globin polyadenylation signal (Gil and Proudfoot, 1987)
   2257..3282    -  CDS            cre: RECR_BPP1 - Experimental evidence at protein level: Swiss-Prot protein existence level 1. Catalyzes site-specific recombination between two 34-base- pair LOXP sites. Its role is to maintain the phage genome as a monomeric unit-copy plasmid in the lysogenic state. From Escherichia phage P1 (Bacteriophage P1).
   4441..4474    -  protein_bind   loxP: Cre-mediated recombination occurs in the 8-bp core sequence (GCATACAT). Cre recombinase
   4502..4528    +  CDS            3xHA (fragment): three tandem HA epitope tags
   4586..5101    +  CDS            CETN1: CETN1_HUMAN - Also known as CEN1, CETN. Experimental evidence at protein level: Swiss-Prot protein existence level 1. Plays a fundamental role in microtubule-organizing center structure and function (PubMed:8175926). Plays a role in sperm cilia formation (By similarity). From Homo sapiens (Human).
   5126..5350    +  polyA_signal   bGH poly(A) signal: bovine growth hormone polyadenylation signal
   5354..5375    +  promoter       SV40 promoter (fragment): SV40 enhancer and early promoter
   5421..5575    +  CDS            lacZα (fragment): LacZα fragment of β-galactosidase; lacZ fragment
   5606..6034    -  rep_origin     f1 ori (sequence partly withheld): f1 bacteriophage origin of replication; arrow indicates direction of (+) strand synthesis
   6061..6165    +  promoter       AmpR promoter: bla
   6166..7026    +  CDS            AmpR: β-lactamase; bla; confers resistance to ampicillin, carbenicillin, and related antibiotics
   7197..7785    +  rep_origin     ori: high-copy-number ColE1/pMB1/pBR322/pUC origin of replication
   7968..8060    +  CDS            lacI (fragment): lac repressor; lacI; The lac repressor binds to the lac operator to inhibit transcription in E. coli. This inhibition can be relieved by adding lactose or isopropyl-β-D-thiogalactopyranoside (IPTG).
   8073..8094    +  protein_bind   CAP binding site: CAP binding activates transcription in the presence of cAMP. E. coli catabolite activator protein
   8109..8139    +  promoter       lac promoter: promoter for the E. coli lac operon
   8147..8163    +  protein_bind   lac operator: The lac repressor binds to the lac operator to inhibit transcription in E. coli. This inhibition can be relieved by adding lactose or isopropyl-β-D-thiogalactopyranoside (IPTG). lac repressor encoded by lacI
>Addgene plasmid #196891 | pCAG-lox-inv[Talpha1-iCre-pA]-lox-2xHA-hCentrin1 | addgene full sequence | sequence record 392064 | Addgene NGS Result
GATTCGACATTGATTATTGACTAGTTATTAATAGTAATCAATTACGGGGTCATTAGTTCATAGCCCATAT
ATGGAGTTCCGCGTTACATAACTTACGGTAAATGGCCCGCCTGGCTGACCGCCCAACGACCCCCGCCCAT
TGACGTCAATAATGACGTATGTTCCCATAGTAACGCCAATAGGGACTTTCCATTGACGTCAATGGGTGGA
GTATTTACGGTAAACTGCCCACTTGGCAGTACATCAAGTGTATCATATGCCAAGTACGCCCCCTATTGAC
GTCAATGACGGTAAATGGCCCGCCTGGCATTATGCCCAGTACATGACCTTATGGGACTTTCCTACTTGGC
AGTACATCTACGTATTAGTCATCGCTATTACCATGGTCGAGGTGAGCCCCACGTTCTGCTTCACTCTCCC
CATCTCCCCCCCCTCCCCACCCCCAATTTTGTATTTATTTATTTTTTAATTATTTTGTGCAGCGATGGGG
GCGGGGGGGGGGGGGGGGCGCGCGCCRGGSGGGGSGGGGSGGGGSGRGGGGSGGGGSGGGGSGAGGCGGA
GAGGTGCGGCGGCAGCCAATCAGAGCGGCGCGCTCCGAAAGTTTCCTTTTATGGCGAGGCGGCGGCGGCG
GCGGCCCTATAAAAAGCGAAGCGCGCGGCGGGCGGGAGTCGCTGCGCGCTGCCTTCGCCCCGTGCCCCGC
TCCGCCGCCGCCTCGCGCCGCCCGCCCCGGCTCTGACTGACCGCGTTACTCCCACAGGTGAGCGGGCGGG
ACGGCCCTTCTCCTCCGGGCTGTAATTAGCGCTTGGTTTAATGACGGCTTGTTTCTTTTCTGTGGCTGCG
TGAAAGCCTTGAGGGGCTCCGGGAGGGCCCTTTGTGCGGGGGGAGCGGCTCGGGGGGTGCGTGCGTGTGT
GTGTGCGTGGGGAGCGCCGCGTGCGGCTCCGCGCTGCCCGGCGGCTGTGAGCGCTGCGGGCGCGGCGCGG
GGCTTTGTGCGCTCCGCAGTGTGCGCGAGGGGAGCGCGGCCGGGGGCGGTGCCCCGCGGTGCGGGGGGGG
CTGCGAGGGGAACAAAGGCTGCGTGCGGGGTGTGTGCGKGGGGGGGTGAGCAGGGGGTGTGGGCGCGTCG
GTCGGGCTGCAACCCCCCCTGCACCCCCCTCCCCGAGTTGCTGAGCACGGCCCGGCTTCGGGTGCGGGGC
TCCGTACGGGGCGTGGCGCGGGGCTCGCCGTGCCGGGCGGGGGGTGGCGGCAGGTGGGGGTGCCGGGCGG
GGCGGGGCCGCCTCGGGCCGGGGAGGGCTCGGGGGAGGGGCGCGGCGGCCCCCGGAGCGCCGGCGGCTGT
CGAGGCGCGGCGAGCCGCAGCCATTGCCTTTTATGGTAATCGTGCGAGAGGGCGCAGGGACTTCCTTTGT
CCCAAATCTGTGCGGAGCCGAAATCTGGGAGGCGCCGCCGCACCCCCTCTAGCGGGCGCGGGGCGAAGCG
GTGCGGCGCCGGCAGGAAGGAAATGGGCGGGGAGGGCCTTCGTGCGTCGCCGCGCCGCCGTCCCCTTCTC
CCTCTCCAGCCTCGGGGCTGTCCGCGGGGGGACGGCTGCCTTCGGGGGGGACGGGGCAGGGCGGGGTTCG
GCTTCTGGCGTGTGACCGGCGGCTCTAGAGCCTCTGCTAACCATGTTCATGCCTTCTTCTTTTTCCTACA
GATCCTTAATTAATAATACGACTCACTATAGGGGGTCGACCCGCCACCAATCATTTAAATATAACTTCGT
ATAATGTATGCTATACGAAGTTATTCGCGATGAATAAATGAAAGCTGTCGAGGGATCTTCATAAGAGAAG
AGGGACAGCTATGACTGGGAGTAGTCAGGAGAGGAGGAAAAATCTGGCTAGTAAAACATGTAAGGAAAAT
TTTAGGGATGTTAAAGAAAAAAATAACACAAAACAAAATATAAAAAAAATCTAACCTCAAGTCAAGGCTT
TTCTATGGAATAAGGAATGGACAGCAGGGGGCTGTTTCATATACTGATGACCTCTTTATAGCCAACCTTT
GTTCATGGCAGCCAGCATATGGGCATATGTTGCCAAACTCTAAACCAAATACTCATTCTGATGTTTTAAA
TGATTTGCCCTCCCATATGTCCTTCCGAGTGAGAGACACAAAAAATTCCAACACACTATTGCAATGAAAA
TAAATTTCCTTTATTAGCCAGAAGTCAGATGCTCAAGGGGCTTCATGATGTCCCCATAATTTTTGGCAGA
GGGAAAAAGATCTTCAGTCCCCATCCTCGAGCAGCCTCACCATGGCCCCAGTCTCAGAGTCCAGGTTTCT
GATGTAGTTCATCACAATGTTCACATTGGTCCAGCCACCAGCCTGCATGATTTCAGGGATGGACACACCA
GCCCTGGCCATGTCCCTGGCAGCACCCACTCTGGCAGAGTGGCCAGACCAGGCCAGGTATCTCTGCCCAG
AGTCATCCTTGGCACCATAGATCAGGCGGTGGGTGGCCTCAAAGATCCCTTCCAGGGCCCGGGTGGACAG
TTGGGAGGTGGCAGAAGGGGAAGCCACACCATTCTTTCTGACCCGGCAGAACAGGTAGTTGTTGGGGTCA
TCAGCCACACCAGACACAGAGATCCATCTCTCCACCAGCTTGGTAACCCCCAGGGACAGGGCCTTCTCCA
CACCAGCTGTGGACACCAGGGTCTTGGTCCTGCCAATGTGGATCAGCATTCTCCCACCATCGGTGCGGGA
GATGTCCTTCACTCTGATTCTGGCAATTTCGGCAATGCGCAGCAGGGTGTTGTAGGCAATGCCCAGGAAG
GCCAGGTTCCTGATGTCCTGGCATCTGTCAGAGTTCTCCATCAGGGATCTGACTTGGTCAAAGTCAGTGC
GTTCAAAGGCCAGGGCCTGCTTGGCTCTCTCCCCAGCATCCACATTCTCCTTTCTGATTCTCCTCATCAC
CAGGGACACAGCATTGGAGTCAGAAGGGCGAGGCAGGCCAGATCTCCTGTGCAGCATGTTGAGCTGGCCC
AGGTGCTGTTGGATGGTCTTCACAGCCAGGCCTCTGGCTTGCAGGTACAGGAGGTAGTCCCTCACATCCT
CAGGTTCAGCAGGGAACCATTTCCTGTTGTTCAGCTTGCACCAGGCAGCCCAGGATCTGCACACAGACAG
GAGCATCTTCCAGGTGTGTTCAGAGAAGGCCTGCCTGTCCCTGAACATGTCCATCAGGTTCTTCCTGACT
TCATCAGAGGTGGCATCCACAGGGAGGGCAGGCAGGTTTTGGTGCACAGTCAGCAGGTTGGAGACTTTCC
TCTTCTTCTTGGGCACCATGGTGGCGAATTCGTTGCTGCTTCGCGGCTGCCGGGTGGATGGCGGAGGCGA
GGAGGAGGTGTTGCTTCTTACAGCGCGACTCTTAAGCGGTCGATGTAAGAGAACCTGCGGCACTTGGGCG
GATGCGCCTCCTTATATACAGCTCGGTCACCATGGGGATGGGCCAAGGCCTTTTCCTGTTGGTCCAGACC
CCTCCGTCTGCCCAGAGAAGCCGCGACAGGAGAGTGGTGATTGGTGCAAGCGACATGGTATGAGGTAATC
TCTCCCCCCTTCCCCCCCTCGCTAGCATCCGTAGATTTTGCATCCTTCAGACAAAGGCCTCGCAAAAGCA
ACTAGCCGAGCATCCATTATGGGGTGGAGCTGGGGAGGGGTAGAGAGGGAAGAAAGAAAACGGGGGTTGG
GTGATTATACGGAGCTTAAACCTTAAACTGTAGTTAGGATAATTTAAGGTTTTCCCCAACACTTAATCAC
AGAATTTGTGTTGAGATTCTTTATGGTAAATTCCAGCTTTTCATTTATACTACACTAAATTTAAATACGT
TCCGTCAGGATTCAACATCTCTGTTCGCTTTAAATAAAGTAGCAAGAGCTATGGGAATGATGGTCAAAAA
GGCGTGGGTAAATGTTTAGTTTTACAGTTGTATTATTGTGGTTATTATTATTACTATTATTATTAATATT
TGAGCAAAATTCAGAAGCTCAGTATGAATAGACCACGCCTATGACCCTCAACAGCACCCGGGAGGCAGAG
GCAGGAAGACTTGCAGCTCAAGGTCATCATAACCGCCCTTAGTGGTTTATGCCTGTAAATCCCAGCATTG
GGAAGCGGAGGACTGCGGTTATTTTGTACCCGGCCTGGATATATAGTGTGATATCCTGTCTCAAAAACCA
AAAACAAACAAAGAGAGAGAGAGAGAGAAAGGAAAAAAGAGAAACAATATACAAAGTAGTACTTAACGCT
TTACTAGAGAGCTTGCTTTCTTTAGCGGTAGTGCTCTCCCATCACCCCTCCCCGCTCGCCCCCTTACCCG
ACCCTACCTCACCCCAGAGCCTGTGTTATTTTGTCCCTAGAAATGAGCCATCCCTCCTAATACGGAATGA
TCCCCATCAAGCTGATCCGGAACCCTTAATATAACTTCGTATAATGTATGCTATACGAAGTTATTAGGTC
CCTCGACCTGCAGCCACCATGTACCCATACGATGTTCCAGATTACGCTGGCTATCCCTATGACGTCCCGG
ACTATGCAGGAAGTTCAGGAGGTTCTAGTGGTACCATGGCTTCCGGCTTCAAGAAGCCCAGCGCTGCCTC
CACCGGCCAAAAGAGAAAGGTGGCACCTAAGCCCGAGCTCACTGAGGATCAGAAGCAAGAAGTTCGGGAA
GCATTTGACCTCTTCGACGTGGACGGAAGTGGGACCATCGACGCGAAGGAGCTGAAGGTGGCCATGAGAG
CGCTGGGCTTCGAACCCAGGAAGGAAGAGATGAAGAAAATGATCTCCGAGGTGGACAGGGAAGGCACGGG
GAAGATCAGCTTCAATGACTTCCTGGCCGTGATGACGCAGAAGATGTCCGAGAAGGACACCAAAGAAGAA
ATCCTGAAGGCCTTCAGGCTCTTTGATGACGATGAGACCGGGAAGATCTCGTTCAAAAACCTGAAGCGTG
TGGCCAACGAGCTGGGGGAGAACCTCACGGATGAGGAGCTGCAGGAGATGATCGACGAAGCTGATCGGGA
TGGGGACGGCGAAGTGAACGAGGAGGAGTTCCTTCGGATCATGAAGAAGACCAGCCTTTACTGAGAGCTC
GCTGATCAGCCTCGACTGTGCCTTCTAGTTGCCAGCCATCTGTTGTTTGCCCCTCCCCCGTGCCTTCCTT
GACCCTGGAAGGTGCCACTCCCACTGTCCTTTCCTAATAAAATGAGGAAATTGCATCGCATTGTCTGAGT
AGGTGTCATTCTATTCTGGGGGGTGGGGTGGGGCAGGACAGCAAGGGGGAGGATTGGGAAGACAATAGCA
GGCATGCTGGGGATGCGGTGGGCTCTATGGCTTCTGAGGCGGAAAGAACCAGCTGGGGCTCGAGATCCAC
TAGTTCTAGCCTCGAGGCTAGAGCGGCCGCCACTGGCCGTCGTTTTACAACGTCGTGACTGGGAAAACCC
TGGCGTTACCCAACTTAATCGCCTTGCAGCACATCCCCCTTTCGCCAGCTGGCGTAATAGCGAAGAGGCC
CGCACCGATCGCCCTTCCCAACAGTTGCGCAGCCTGAATGGCGAATGGAAATTGTAAGCGTTAATATTTT
GTTAAAATTCGCGTTAAATTTTTGTTAAATCAGCTCATTTTTTAACCAATAGGCCGAAATCGGCAAAATC
CCTTATAAATCAAAAGAATAGACCGAGATAGGGT
[37 nt withheld, positions 5705-5741]
AAAGAACGTGGACTCCAACGTCAAAGG
[49 nt withheld, positions 5769-5817]
T
[91 nt withheld, positions 5819-5909]
G
[124 nt withheld, positions 5911-6034]
CAGGTGGCACTTTTCGGGGAAATGTGCGCGGAACCCCTATTTGTTTATTTTTCTAAATACATTCAAATAT
GTATCCGCTCATGAGACAATAACCCTGATAAATGCTTCAATAATATTGAAAAAGGAAGAGTATGAGTATT
CAACATTTCCGTGTCGCCCTTATTCCCTTTTTTGCGGCATTTTGCCTTCCTGTTTTTGCTCACCCAGAAA
CGCTGGTGAAAGTAAAAGATGCTGAAGATCAGTTGGGTGCACGAGTGGGTTACATCGAACTGGATCTCAA
CAGCGGTAAGATCCTTGAGAGTTTTCGCCCCGAAGAACGTTTTCCAATGATGAGCACTTTTAAAGTTCTG
CTATGTGGCGCGGTATTATCCCGTATTGACGCCGGGCAAGAGCAACTCGGTCGCCGCATACACTATTCTC
AGAATGACTTGGTTGAGTACTCACCAGTCACAGAAAAGCATCTTACGGATGGCATGACAGTAAGAGAATT
ATGCAGTGCTGCCATAACCATGAGTGATAACACTGCGGCCAACTTACTTCTGACAACGATCGGAGGACCG
AAGGAGCTAACCGCTTTTTTGCACAACATGGGGGATCATGTAACTCGCCTTGATCGTTGGGAACCGGAGC
TGAATGAAGCCATACCAAACGACGAGCGTGACACCACGATGCCTGTAGCAATGGCAACAACGTTGCGCAA
ACTATTAACTGGCGAACTACTTACTCTAGCTTCCCGGCAACAATTAATAGACTGGATGGAGGCGGATAAA
GTTGCAGGACCACTTCTGCGCTCGGCCCTTCCGGCTGGCTGGTTTATTGCTGATAAATCTGGAGCCGGTG
AGCGTGGGTCTCGCGGTATCATTGCAGCACTGGGGCCAGATGGTAAGCCCTCCCGTATCGTAGTTATCTA
CACGACGGGGAGTCAGGCAACTATGGATGAACGAAATAGACAGATCGCTGAGATAGGTGCCTCACTGATT
AAGCATTGGTAACTGTCAGACCAAGTTTACTCATATATACTTTAGATTGATTTAAAACTTCATTTTTAAT
TTAAAAGGATCTAGGTGAAGATCCTTTTTGATAATCTCATGACCAAAATCCCTTAACGTGAGTTTTCGTT
CCACTGAGCGTCAGACCCCGTAGAAAAGATCAAAGGATCTTCTTGAGATCCTTTTTTTCTGCGCGTAATC
TGCTGCTTGCAAACAAAAAAACCACCGCTACCAGCGGTGGTTTGTTTGCCGGATCAAGAGCTACCAACTC
TTTTTCCGAAGGTAACTGGCTTCAGCAGAGCGCAGATACCAAATACTGTTCTTCTAGTGTAGCCGTAGTT
AGGCCACCACTTCAAGAACTCTGTAGCACCGCCTACATACCTCGCTCTGCTAATCCTGTTACCAGTGGCT
GCTGCCAGTGGCGATAAGTCGTGTCTTACCGGGTTGGACTCAAGACGATAGTTACCGGATAAGGCGCAGC
GGTCGGGCTGAACGGGGGGTTCGTGCACACAGCCCAGCTTGGAGCGAACGACCTACACCGAACTGAGATA
CCTACAGCGTGAGCTATGAGAAAGCGCCACGCTTCCCGAAGGGAGAAAGGCGGACAGGTATCCGGTAAGC
GGCAGGGTCGGAACAGGAGAGCGCACGAGGGAGCTTCCAGGGGGAAACGCCTGGTATCTTTATAGTCCTG
TCGGGTTTCGCCACCTCTGACTTGAGCGTCGATTTTTGTGATGCTCGTCAGGGGGGCGGAGCCTATGGAA
AAACGCCAGCAACGCGGCCTTTTTACGGTTCCTGGCCTTTTGCTGGCCTTTTGCTCACATGTTCTTTCCT
GCGTTATCCCCTGATTCTGTGGATAACCGTATTACCGCCTTTGAGTGAGCTGATACCGCTCGCCGCAGCC
GAACGACCGAGCGCAGCGAGTCAGTGAGCGAGGAAGCGGAAGAGCGCCCAATACGCAAACCGCCTCTCCC
CGCGCGTTGGCCGATTCATTAATGCAGCTGGCACGACAGGTTTCCCGACTGGAAAGCGGGCAGTGAGCGC
AACGCAATTAATGTGAGTTAGCTCACTCATTAGGCACCCCAGGCTTTACACTTTATGCTTCCGGCTCGTA
TGTTGTGTGGAATTGTGAGCGGATAACAATTTCACACAGGAAACAGCTATGACCATGAGGCGCGCCG
